>Addgene plasmid #178295 | pAG414GPD-TpCYP722C(pYL851) | addgene full sequence | sequence record 364903 | Addgene NGS Result
GACGAAAGGGCCTCGTGATACGCCTATTTTTATAGGTTAATGTCATGATAATAATGGTTTCTTAGACGGA
TCGCTTGCCTGTAACTTACACGCGCCTCGTATCTTTTAATGATGGAATAATTTGGGAATTTACTCTGTGT
TTATTTATTTTTATGTTTTGTATTTGGATTTTAGAAAGTAAATAAAGAAGGTAGAAGAGTTACGGAATGA
AGAAAAAAAAATAAACAAAGGTTTAAAAAATTTCAACAAAAAGCGTACTTTACATATATATTTATTAGAC
AAGAAAAGCAGATTAAATAGATATACATTCGATTAACGATAAGTAAAATGTAAAATCACAGGATTTTCGT
GTGTGGTCTTCTACACAGACAAGATGAAACAATTCGGCATTAATACCTGAGAGCAGGAAGAGCAAGATAA
AAGGTAGTATTTGTTGGCGATCCCCCTAGAGTCTTTTACATCTTCGGAAAACAAAAACTATTTTTTCTTT
AATTTCTTTTTTTACTTTCTATTTTTAATTTATATATTTATATTAAAAAATTTAAATTATAATTATTTTT
ATAGCACGTGATGAAAAGGACCCAGGTGGCACTTTTCGGGGAAATGTGCGCGGAACCCCTATTTGTTTAT
TTTTCTAAATACATTCAAATATGTATCCGCTCATGAGACAATAACCCTGATAAATGCTTCAATAATATTG
AAAAAGGAAGAGTATGAGTATTCAACATTTCCGTGTCGCCCTTATTCCCTTTTTTGCGGCATTTTGCCTT
CCTGTTTTTGCTCACCCAGAAACGCTGGTGAAAGTAAAAGATGCTGAAGATCAGTTGGGTGCACGAGTGG
GTTACATCGAACTGGATCTCAACAGCGGTAAGATCCTTGAGAGTTTTCGCCCCGAAGAACGTTTTCCAAT
GATGAGCACTTTTAAAGTTCTGCTATGTGGCGCGGTATTATCCCGTATTGACGCCGGGCAAGAGCAACTC
GGTCGCCGCATACACTATTCTCAGAATGACTTGGTTGAGTACTCACCAGTCACAGAAAAGCATCTTACGG
ATGGCATGACAGTAAGAGAATTATGCAGTGCTGCCATAACCATGAGTGATAACACTGCGGCCAACTTACT
TCTGACAACGATCGGAGGACCGAAGGAGCTAACCGCTTTTTTGCACAACATGGGGGATCATGTAACTCGC
CTTGATCGTTGGGAACCGGAGCTGAATGAAGCCATACCAAACGACGAGCGTGACACCACGATGCCTGTAG
CAATGGCAACAACGTTGCGCAAACTATTAACTGGCGAACTACTTACTCTAGCTTCCCGGCAACAATTAAT
AGACTGGATGGAGGCGGATAAAGTTGCAGGACCACTTCTGCGCTCGGCCCTTCCGGCTGGCTGGTTTATT
GCTGATAAATCTGGAGCCGGTGAGCGTGGGTCTCGCGGTATCATTGCAGCACTGGGGCCAGATGGTAAGC
CCTCCCGTATCGTAGTTATCTACACGACGGGGAGTCAGGCAACTATGGATGAACGAAATAGACAGATCGC
TGAGATAGGTGCCTCACTGATTAAGCATTGGTAACTGTCAGACCAAGTTTACTCATATATACTTTAGATT
GATTTAAAACTTCATTTTTAATTTAAAAGGATCTAGGTGAAGATCCTTTTTGATAATCTCATGACCAAAA
TCCCTTAACGTGAGTTTTCGTTCCACTGAGCGTCAGACCCCGTAGAAAAGATCAAAGGATCTTCTTGAGA
TCCTTTTTTTCTGCGCGTAATCTGCTGCTTGCAAACAAAAAAACCACCGCTACCAGCGGTGGTTTGTTTG
CCGGATCAAGAGCTACCAACTCTTTTTCCGAAGGTAACTGGCTTCAGCAGAGCGCAGATACCAAATACTG
TTCTTCTAGTGTAGCCGTAGTTAGGCCACCACTTCAAGAACTCTGTAGCACCGCCTACATACCTCGCTCT
GCTAATCCTGTTACCAGTGGCTGCTGCCAGTGGCGATAAGTCGTGTCTTACCGGGTTGGACTCAAGACGA
TAGTTACCGGATAAGGCGCAGCGGTCGGGCTGAACGGGGGGTTCGTGCACACAGCCCAGCTTGGAGCGAA
CGACCTACACCGAACTGAGATACCTACAGCGTGAGCTATGAGAAAGCGCCACGCTTCCCGAAGGGAGAAA
GGCGGACAGGTATCCGGTAAGCGGCAGGGTCGGAACAGGAGAGCGCACGAGGGAGCTTCCAGGGGGAAAC
GCCTGGTATCTTTATAGTCCTGTCGGGTTTCGCCACCTCTGACTTGAGCGTCGATTTTTGTGATGCTCGT
CAGGGGGGCGGAGCCTATGGAAAAACGCCAGCAACGCGGCCTTTTTACGGTTCCTGGCCTTTTGCTGGCC
TTTTGCTCACATGTTCTTTCCTGCGTTATCCCCTGATTCTGTGGATAACCGTATTACCGCCTTTGAGTGA
GCTGATACCGCTCGCCGCAGCCGAACGACCGAGCGCAGCGAGTCAGTGAGCGAGGAAGCGGAAGAGCGCC
CAATACGCAAACCGCCTCTCCCCGCGCGTTGGCCGATTCATTAATGCAGCTGGCACGACAGGTTTCCCGA
CTGGAAAGCGGGCAGTGAGCGCAACGCAATTAATGTGAGTTAGCTCACTCATTAGGCACCCCAGGCTTTA
CACTTTATGCTTCCGGCTCGTATGTTGTGTGGAATTGTGAGCGGATAACAATTTCACACAGGAAACAGCT
ATGACCATGATTACGCCAAGCGCGCAATTAACCCTCACTAAAGGGAACAAAAGCTGGAGCTCAGTTTATC
ATTATCAATACTCGCCATTTCAAAGAATACGTAAATAATTAATAGTAGTGATTTTCCTAACTTTATTTAG
TCAAAAAATTAGCCTTTTAATTCTGCTGTAACCCGTACATGCCCAAAATAGGGGGCGGGTTACACAGAAT
ATATAACATCGTAGGTGTCTGGGTGAACAGTTTATTCCTGGCATCCACTAAATATAATGGAGCCCGCTTT
TTAAGCTGGCATCCAGAAAAAAAAAGAATCCCAGCACCAAAATATTGTTTTCTTCACCAACCATCAGTTC
ATAGGTCCATTCTCTTAGCGCAACTACAGAGAACAGGGGCACAAACAGGCAAAAAACGGGCACAACCTCA
ATGGAGTGATGCAACCTGCCTGGAGTAAATGATGACACAAGGCAATTGACCCACGCATGTATCTATCTCA
TTTTCTTACACCTTCTATTACCTTCTGCTCTCTCTGATTTGGAAAAAGCTGAAAAAAAAGGTTGAAACCA
GTTCCCTGAAATTATTCCCCTACTTGACTAATAAGTATATAAAGACGGTAGGTATTGATTGTAATTCTGT
AAATCTATTTCTTAAACTTCTTAAATTCTACTTTTATAGTTAGTCTTTTTTTTAGTTTTAAAACACCAGA
ACTTAGTTTCGACGGATTCTAGAACTAGTGGATCCCCCATCACAAGTTTGTACAAAAAAGCAGGCTTCTA
TACAATGTGGAACTTGTTGAGAGAAGAATTGGCTTTCGTTGGTCAAAACTACTACGATATCACCATCGTC
TTGTTCATCTCTATTGGTTTGACTTACTTCGCTTCTAGAGCTTGGAAAAGAGCTAAGACTAACAGAGAAG
ATATCCCAGGTAGATTGGGTTTGCCAATTATTGGTGAAACCTTCTCTTTCTTGTCTGCTACCAATTCTAC
TAGAGGTTGCTACGATTTCGTCAGATTGAGAAGATTGTGGCATGGTAGATGGTTTAAGACTAGGTTGTTT
GGTAAGGTCCATATCTTCATCCCAAATCCAGAAGGTGCTAGAACTATTTTCGCTAACGATTTCGGTTTGT
TCAACAAGGGTTACGTTAAGTCTATGGCTGATGCTGTTGGTAAAAAGTCTTTGTTGTGTGTTCCAGTCGA
ATCCCATAAGAGAATTAGAAGGTTGTTGTCCGAACCTTTCTCTATGACTTCTTTGTCTGCTTTCATTACC
AAGTTCGACAAGTTGTTGTGCGGTAGATTGCAAATCTTGGAAGATTCTGGTAAGTCCTTCAAGGTTTTGG
ACTTCTCAATGAAGATGACCTTCGATGCTATGTGTGGTATGTTGATGTCTATCACCGAAGATTCTTTGTT
GAGGCAAATCGAAAAGGATTGCACCGATGTTTCTAACGCTATGTTGTCTTTCCCAGTTATGATTCCAGGT
ACTAGGTACTACAAAGGTATCATGGCTAGAAAGCGTTTGATGGAAACCTTCAGAGAAATTATTGCCAGAA
GAAGAAGAGGCGAAGAATCTACTGCTGATTTCTTGCAATCAATGTTGCAGAGAGATTCATTGCCTGCTGA
TCAAAAGTTGGATGACTCCGAAATTATGGACAACCTGTTGACCTTGATTATTGCTGGTCAAACTACAACT
GCTGCTGCAATGATGTGGTCTGTTAAGTTCTTGCATGATAACAGAGATGCCCAAGACATTTTGAGGGAAG
AACAATTGTCTCTGACTAAGATGAAGCCTGAAGGTGCTTCTTTGAATCAAGAGGATATCAACAACATGAG
GTACGGTTTGAAGGTTGTCAAAGAAACCTTGAGAATGAGCAACGTCTTGTTGTGGTTTCCAAGAGTTGCT
TTGAACGATTGCACTATTGAAGGTCACGAAATCAAGAAAGGTTGGCACGTTAATATTGATGCTACCTGCA
TTCACTACGACTCCGATTTGTTTATTGACCCCTTGAAGTTTAACCCACAGAGATTTGACGAAATGCAGAA
GCCATACTCTTTCATTCCATTTGGTTCTGGTCCAAGAACTTGTTTGGGTATGAATATGGCTAAGGTTACC
ATGTTGGTTTTCTTGCATAGATTGACCTCTGGTTACACTTGGACTTTGGATGATTTGGATACCTGTTTGG
AAAAAAAGGCCCATATTCCAAGACTGAGATCTGGTTGTCCAATTACCTTGAAGTCCATCTCTAGATCTAT
GCCAGAAGCTTGAGACCCAGCTTTCTTGTACAAAGTGGTGATGGGCTGCAGGAATTCGATATCAAGCTTA
TCGATACCGTCGACCTCGAGTCATGTAATTAGTTATGTCACGCTTACATTCACGCCCTCCCCCCACATCC
GCTCTAACCGAAAAGGAAGGAGTTAGACAACCTGAAGTCTAGGTCCCTATTTATTTTTTTATAGTTATGT
TAGTATTAAGAACGTTATTTATATTTCAAATTTTTCTTTTTTTTCTGTACAGACGCGTGTACGCATGTAA
CATTATACTGAAAACCTTGCTTGAGAAGGTTTTGGGACGCTCGAAGGCTTTAATTTGCGGCCGGTACCCA
ATTCGCCCTATAGTGAGTCGTATTACGCGCGCTCACTGGCCGTCGTTTTACAACGTCGTGACTGGGAAAA
CCCTGGCGTTACCCAACTTAATCGCCTTGCAGCACATCCCCCTTTCGCCAGCTGGCGTAATAGCGAAGAG
GCCCGCACCGATCGCCCTTCCCAACAGTTGCGCAGCCTGAATGGCGAATGG
[124 nt withheld, positions 5512-5635]
C
[91 nt withheld, positions 5637-5727]
A
[49 nt withheld, positions 5729-5777]
CCTTTGACGTTGGAGTCCACGTTCTTT
[37 nt withheld, positions 5805-5841]
ACCCTATCTCGGTCTATTCTTTTGATTTATAAGGGATTTTGCCGATTTCGGCCTATTGGTTAAAAAATGA
GCTGATTTAACAAAAATTTAACGCGAATTTTAACAAAATATTAACGCTTACAATTTCCTGATGCGGTATT
TTCTCCTTACGCATCTGTGCGGTATTTCACACCGCATAGATCGGCAAGTGCACAAACAATACTTAAATAA
ATACTACTCAGTAATAACCTATTTCTTAGCATTTTTGACGAAATTTGCTATTTTGTTAGAGTCTTTTACA
CCATTTGTCTCCACACCTCCGCTTACATCAACACCAATAACGCCATTTAATCTAAGCGCATCACCAACAT
TTTCTGGCGTCAGTCCACCAGCTAACATAAAATGTAAGCTTTCGGGGCTCTCTTGCCTTCCAACCCAGTC
AGAAATCGAGTTCCAATCCAAAAGTTCACCTGTCCCACCTGCTTCTGAATCAAACAAGGGAATAAACGAA
TGAGGTTTCTGTGAAGCTGCACTGAGTAGTATGTTGCAGTCTTTTGGAAATACGAGTCTTTTAATAACTG
GCAAACCGAGGAACTCTTGGTATTCTTGCCACGACTCATCTCCATGCAGTTGGACGATATCAATGCCGTA
ATCATTGACCAGAGCCAAAACATCCTCCTTAGGTTGATTACGAAACACGCCAACCAAGTATTTCGGAGTG
CCTGAACTATTTTTATATGCTTTTACAAGACTTGAAATTTTCCTTGCAATAACCGGGTCAATTGTTCTCT
TTCTATTGGGCACACATATAATACCCAGCAAGTCAGCATCGGAATCTAGAGCACATTCTGCGGCCTCTGT
GCTCTGCAAGCCGCAAACTTTCACCAATGGACCAGAACTACCTGTGAAATTAATAACAGACATACTCCAA
GCTGCCTTTGTGTGCTTAATCACGTATACTCACGTGCTCAATAGTCACCAATGCCCTCCCTCTTGGCCCT
CTCCTTTTCTTTTTTCGACCGAATTAATTCTTAATCGGCAAAAAAAGAAAAGCTCCGGATCAAGATTGTA
CGTAAGGTGACAAGCTATTTTTCAATAAAGAATATCTTCCACTACTGCCATCTGGCGTCATAACTGCAAA
GTACACATATATTACGATGCTGTTCTATTAAATGCTTCCTATATTATATATATAGTAATGTCGTGATCTA
TGGTGCACTCTCAGTACAATCTGCTCTGATGCCGCATAGTTAAGCCAGCCCCGACACCCGCCAACACCCG
CTGACGCGCCCTGACGGGCTTGTCTGCTCCCGGCATCCGCTTACAGACAAGCTGTGACCGTCTCCGGGAG
CTGCATGTGTCAGAGGTTTTCACCGTCATCACCGAAACGCGCGA
Features (pLannotate 1.2.2; 23 found; start..end, strand, type, name):
     69..572     -  misc_feature   CEN/ARS: S. cerevisiae CEN6 centromere fused to an autonomously replicating sequence
    609..713     +  promoter       AmpR promoter: bla
    714..1574    +  CDS            AmpR: β-lactamase; bla; confers resistance to ampicillin, carbenicillin, and related antibiotics
   1745..2333    +  rep_origin     ori: high-copy-number ColE1/pMB1/pBR322/pUC origin of replication
   2516..2608    +  CDS            lacI (fragment): lac repressor; lacI; The lac repressor binds to the lac operator to inhibit transcription in E. coli. This inhibition can be relieved by adding lactose or isopropyl-β-D-thiogalactopyranoside (IPTG).
   2621..2642    +  protein_bind   CAP binding site: CAP binding activates transcription in the presence of cAMP. E. coli catabolite activator protein
   2657..2687    +  promoter       lac promoter: promoter for the E. coli lac operon
   2695..2711    +  protein_bind   lac operator: The lac repressor binds to the lac operator to inhibit transcription in E. coli. This inhibition can be relieved by adding lactose or isopropyl-β-D-thiogalactopyranoside (IPTG). lac repressor encoded by lacI
   2756..2774    +  promoter       T3 promoter: promoter for bacteriophage T3 RNA polymerase
   2799..3442    +  promoter       GAP promoter: S. cerevisiae TDH3; promoter for glyceraldehyde-3-phosphate dehydrogenase
   3448..3468    +  misc_feature   MCS (fragment): pBluescript multiple cloning site
   3472..3496    +  protein_bind   attB1: mutant version of attB; recombination site for the Gateway® BP reaction BP Clonase™
   4985..5009    -  protein_bind   attB2: mutant version of attB; recombination site for the Gateway® BP reaction BP Clonase™
   5013..5060    +  misc_feature   MCS (fragment): pBluescript multiple cloning site
   5061..5308    +  terminator     CYC1 terminator: S. cerevisiae CYC1; transcription terminator for CYC1
   5327..5345    -  promoter       T7 promoter: promoter for bacteriophage T7 RNA polymerase
   5353..5508    +  CDS            lacZα (fragment): LacZα fragment of β-galactosidase; lacZ fragment
   5512..5940    +  rep_origin     f1 ori (sequence partly withheld): f1 bacteriophage origin of replication; arrow indicates direction of (+) strand synthesis
   5968..6019    -  misc_feature   bom (fragment): basis of mobility region from pBR322
   6070..6744    -  CDS            TRP1: phosphoribosylanthranilate isomerase, required for tryptophan biosynthesis; S. cerevisiae TRP1; yeast auxotrophic marker
   6745..6892    -  promoter       TRP1 promoter: S. cerevisiae TRP1
   7030..7079    -  misc_feature   bom (fragment): basis of mobility region from pBR322
   7181..1       -  CDS            rop (fragment) (across the origin): Rop protein, which maintains plasmids at low copy number; rop
