[The description below was written by a language model from this plasmid's Addgene catalogue record and pLannotate feature annotations shown in this document.]
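Description:
pAG414GPD-TpCYP722C (pYL851) is a low-copy centromeric yeast expression plasmid that produces the CYP722C enzyme of red clover (Trifolium pratense) in Saccharomyces cerevisiae. It was made by Gateway recombination into the pAG414GPD-ccdB destination vector, so the ccdB counterselection cassette has been replaced by the insert. As a shuttle vector, it is maintained in E. coli through a high-copy ColE1/pUC-type origin with ampicillin resistance (bla). In yeast, a CEN6/ARS element provides stable, roughly single-copy maintenance, and the TRP1 gene with its own promoter allows selection in tryptophan auxotrophs. An f1 origin and remnants of the pBluescript-type backbone (lac promoter/operator, a lacZα fragment, T3 and T7 promoters, and small lacI, rop and bom fragments) are also annotated but play no role in the yeast expression cassette.

The payload is arranged as PGPD-TpCYP722C-TCYC1. The strong constitutive GAP (TDH3/GPD) promoter lies upstream of an attB1 site, and an attB2 site followed by the CYC1 transcription terminator lies downstream. The feature table does not annotate the coding sequence itself, but the interval between the two attB sites matches the recorded 1,479 bp insert. No epitope tags or reporters are annotated. The sequenced record (7,215 nt) is slightly shorter than the catalogue size of 7,238 bp.

CYP722C belongs to the cytochrome P450 family. The associated publication describes a strigolactone-producing bacterium-yeast consortium, which indicates that the plasmid is used to express this plant enzyme in the yeast partner of a reconstituted strigolactone biosynthetic pathway. The record does not state the specific reaction the enzyme catalyses.
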