Addgene plasmid #178295: pAG414GPD-TpCYP722C(pYL851)
Purpose: Expresses TpCYP722C from T. pratense in Saccharomyces cerevisiae. Centromeric TRP, PGPD-TpCYP722C-TCYC1
Depositing lab: Yanran Li. Depositing organization: University of California, Riverside. Publication: Establishment of strigolactone-producing bacterium-yeast consortium. Wu S, Ma X, Zhou A, Valenzuela A, Zhou K, Li Y. Sci Adv. 2021 Sep 17;7(38):eabh4048. doi: 10.1126/sciadv.abh4048. Epub 2021 Sep 17. PubMed 34533983.
Backbone
  Vector backbone: pAG414GPD-ccdB
  Backbone manufacturer: Susan Lindquist
  Backbone size w/o insert (bp): 7387
  Total vector size (bp): 7238
  Vector type: Yeast Expression
  Selectable markers: TRP1
Growth in bacteria
  Bacterial resistance: Ampicillin, 100 μg/mL
  Growth temperature: 37°C
  Growth strain: DH5alpha
  Copy number: Unknown
Gene/Insert
  Gene/Insert name: TpCYP722C (alt name: TpCYP722C from T. pratense)
  Species: Trifolium pratense
  Insert size (bp): 1479
  Promoter: GAP
  Cloning method: Gateway Cloning
  Sequencing primers: 5′ M13 rev; 3′ M13 for
Terms and licenses: Academic/Nonprofit Terms; Industry Terms: Not Available to Industry
How to cite: pAG414GPD-TpCYP722C(pYL851) was a gift from Yanran Li (Addgene plasmid # 178295 ; http://n2t.net/addgene:178295 ; RRID:Addgene_178295)
